>Addgene plasmid #88526 | pDONR223-ZNF350 | addgene full sequence | sequence record 374406 | Addgene NGS Result
ACCGCTAGCCAGGAAGAGTTTGTAGAAACGCAAAAAGGCCATCCGTCAGGATGGCCTTCTGCTTAGTTTG
ATGCCTGGCAGTTTATGGCGGGCGTCCTGCCCGCCACCCTCCGGGCCGTTGCTTCACAACGTTCAAATCC
GCTCCCGGCGGATTTGTCCTACTCAGGAGAGCGTTCACCGACAAACAACAGATAAAACGAAAGGCCCAGT
CTTCCGACTGAGCCTTTCGTTTTATTTGATGCCTGGCAGTTCCCTACTCTCGCGTTAACGCTAGCATGGA
TGTTTTCCCAGTCACGACGTTGTAAAACGACGGCCAGTCTTAAGCTCGGGCCCCAAATAATGATTTTATT
TTGACTGATAGTGACCTGTTCGTTGCAACAAATTGATGAGCAATGCTTTTTTATAATGCCAACTTTGTAC
AAAAAAGTTGGCATGATCCAGGCCCAGGAATCCATAACACTGGAGGATGTGGCTGTGGACTTCACTTGGG
AGGAGTGGCAACTCCTGGGCGCTGCTCAGAAGGACCTGTACCGGGACGTGATGTTGGAGAACTACAGCAA
CCTGGTGGCAGTGGGGTATCAAGCCAGCAAACCGGATGCACTCTTCAAGTTGGAACAAGGAGAACAACTG
TGGACAATTGAAGATGGAATCCACAGTGGAGCCTGTTCAGACATATGGAAAGTTGATCATGTGCTGGAGC
GCTTGCAGAGTGAAAGCCTGGTGAACAGAAGGAAACCATGTCATGAACATGATGCATTTGAAAATATTGT
TCATTGCAGCAAAAGTCAGTTTCTGTTAGGGCAAAATCATGATATATTTGACTTACGTGGAAAAAGTTTG
AAATCCAATTTAACTTTAGTTAACCAGAGCAAAGGCTATGAAATAAAGAACTCTGTTGAGTTTACTGGAA
ATGGGGACTCCTTTCTTCATGCTAACCATGAACGACTTCATACTGCAATTAAATTCCCTGCAAGTCAAAA
ACTCATCAGCACTAAGTCCCAATTCATCAGTCCCAAGCATCAGAAAACACGAAAATTAGAGAAGCATCAT
GTGTGCAGTGAATGTGGGAAAGCCTTCATCAAGAAGTCTTGGCTAACTGATCACCAGGTAATGCATACAG
GAGAGAAACCCCACAGATGTAGTCTATGTGAGAAAGCCTTCTCCAGAAAGTTCATGCTTACTGAACATCA
GCGAACTCATACAGGAGAAAAACCTTATGAATGCCCTGAATGTGGCAAAGCCTTTCTCAAGAAATCACGG
CTCAACATACATCAGAAAACACATACCGGAGAGAAACCCTATATATGCAGTGAATGTGGAAAAGGCTTCA
TCCAGAAAGGAAATCTCATTGTACACCAGCGAATTCATACAGGTGAGAAACCTTATATATGCAATGAATG
TGGAAAAGGCTTCATTCAGAAGACGTGTCTCATAGCACATCAGAGATTTCACACAGGAAAGACGCCCTTT
GTGTGCAGTGAATGTGGAAAATCCTGTTCTCAGAAATCAGGTCTCATTAAACATCAAAGAATTCACACAG
GAGAGAAACCCTTTGAATGTAGTGAATGTGGGAAAGCCTTTAGCACAAAGCAAAAGCTCATTGTCCATCA
AAGGACTCATACAGGAGAGAGACCCTATGGCTGTAACGAGTGTGGGAAAGCGTTTGCGTATATGTCGTGT
CTGGTTAAGCATAAGAGAATACACACAAGGGAGAAACAAGAGGCAGCCAAGGTGGAAAATCCTCCTGCAG
AGAGGCACAGCTCATTACACACCAGTGATGTCATGCAGGAGAAAAACTCTGCTAACGGGGCGACTACACA
AGTGCCTTCTGTGGCCCCTCAGACATCATTAAACATCAGCGGCCTCCTCGCAAACAGGAACGTAGTCCTT
GTGGGACAGCCAGTGGTCAGATGTGCAGCCTCAGGAGATAACAGAGGATTTGCACAGGACAGAAACCTTG
TGAATGCAGTGAATGTGGTTGTGCCTTCCGTGATCAATTATGTCTTATTTTATGTTACAGAAAACCCATA
CCCAACTTTCTTGTACAAAGTTGGCATTATAAGAAAGCATTGCTTATCAATTTGTTGCAACGAACAGGTC
ACTATCAGTCAAAATAAAATCATTATTTGCCATCCAGCTGATATCCCCTATAGTGAGTCGTATTACATGG
TCATAGCTGTTTCCTGGCAGCTCTGGCCCGTGTCTCAAAATCTCTGATGTTACATTGCACAAGATAAAAA
TATATCATCATGCCTCCTCTAGACCAGCCAGGACAGAAATGCCTCGACTTCGCTGCTACCCAAGGTTGCC
GGGTGACGCACACCGTGGAAACGGATGAAGGCACGAACCCAGTGGACATAAGCCTGTTCGGTTCGTAAGC
TGTAATGCAAGTAGCGTATGCGCTCACGCAACTGGTCCAGAACCTTGACCGAACGCAGCGGTGGTAACGG
CGCAGTGGCGGTTTTCATGGCTTGTTATGACTGTTTTTTTGGGGTACAGTCTATGCCTCGGGCATCCAAG
CAGCAAGCGCGTTACGCCGTGGGTCGATGTTTGATGTTATGGAGCAGCAACGATGTTACGCAGCAGGGCA
GTCGCCCTAAAACAAAGTTAAACATTATGAGGGAAGCGGTGATCGCCGAAGTATCGACTCAACTATCAGA
GGTAGTTGGCGTCATCGAGCGCCATCTCGAACCGACGTTGCTGGCCGTACATTTGTACGGCTCCGCAGTG
GATGGCGGCCTGAAGCCACACAGTGATATTGATTTGCTGGTTACGGTGACCGTAAGGCTTGATGAAACAA
CGCGGCGAGCTTTGATCAACGACCTTTTGGAAACTTCGGCTTCCCCTGGAGAGAGCGAGATTCTCCGCGC
TGTAGAAGTCACCATTGTTGTGCACGACGACATCATTCCGTGGCGTTATCCAGCTAAGCGCGAACTGCAA
TTTGGAGAATGGCAGCGCAATGACATTCTTGCAGGTATCTTCGAGCCAGCCACGATCGACATTGATCTGG
CTATCTTGCTGACAAAAGCAAGAGAACATAGCGTTGCCTTGGTAGGTCCAGCGGCGGAGGAACTCTTTGA
TCCGGTTCCTGAACAGGATCTATTTGAGGCGCTAAATGAAACCTTAACGCTATGGAACTCGCCGCCCGAC
TGGGCTGGCGATGAGCGAAATGTAGTGCTTACGTTGTCCCGCATTTGGTACAGCGCAGTAACCGGCAAAA
TCGCGCCGAAGGATGTCGCTGCCGACTGGGCAATGGAGCGCCTGCCGGCCCAGTATCAGCCCGTCATACT
TGAAGCTAGACAGGCTTATCTTGGACAAGAAGAAGATCGCTTGGCCTCGCGCGCAGATCAGTTGGAAGAA
TTTGTCCACTACGTGAAAGGCGAGATCACCAAGGTAGTCGGCAAATAACCCTCGAGCCACCCATGACCAA
AATCCCTTAACGTGAGTTACGCGTCGTTCCACTGAGCGTCAGACCCCGTAGAAAAGATCAAAGGATCTTC
TTGAGATCCTTTTTTTCTGCGCGTAATCTGCTGCTTGCAAACAAAAAAACCACCGCTACCAGCGGTGGTT
TGTTTGCCGGATCAAGAGCTACCAACTCTTTTTCCGAAGGTAACTGGCTTCAGCAGAGCGCAGATACCAA
ATACTGTTCTTCTAGTGTAGCCGTAGTTAGGCCACCACTTCAAGAACTCTGTAGCACCGCCTACATACCT
CGCTCTGCTAATCCTGTTACCAGTGGCTGCTGCCAGTGGCGATAAGTCGTGTCTTACCGGGTTGGACTCA
AGACGATAGTTACCGGATAAGGCGCAGCGGTCGGGCTGAACGGGGGGTTCGTGCACACAGCCCAGCTTGG
AGCGAACGACCTACACCGAACTGAGATACCTACAGCGTGAGCTATGAGAAAGCGCCACGCTTCCCGAAGG
GAGAAAGGCGGACAGGTATCCGGTAAGCGGCAGGGTCGGAACAGGAGAGCGCACGAGGGAGCTTCCAGGG
GGAAACGCCTGGTATCTTTATAGTCCTGTCGGGTTTCGCCACCTCTGACTTGAGCGTCGATTTTTGTGAT
GCTCGTCAGGGGGGCGGAGCCTATGGAAAAACGCCAGCAACGCGGCCTTTTTACGGTTCCTGGCCTTTTG
CTGGCCTTTTGCTCACATGTTCTTTCCTGCGTTATCCCCTGATTCTGTGGATAACCGTATTACCGCCTTT
GAGTGAGCTGATACCGCTCGCCGCAGCCGAACGACCGAGCGCAGCGAGTCAGTGAGCGAGGAAGCGGAAG
AGCGCCCAATACGCAAACCGCCTCTCCCCGCGCGTTGGCCGATTCATTAATGCAGCTGGCACGACAGGTT
TCCCGACTGGAAAGCGGGCAGTGAGCGCAACGCAATTAATACGCGT
Features (pLannotate 1.2.2; 12 found; start..end, strand, type, name):
     33..60      -  terminator     rrnB T2 terminator: transcription terminator T2 from the E. coli rrnB gene
    192..235     +  terminator     rrnB T1 terminator: Escherichia coli rrnB; transcription terminator T1 from the E. coli rrnB gene
    282..318     -  CDS            lacZα (fragment): LacZα fragment of β-galactosidase; lacZ fragment
    335..430     +  protein_bind   attL3: mutant version of attL; recombination site for the Gateway® LR reaction LR Clonase™
    433..2028    +  CDS            ZNF350: ZN350_HUMAN - Also known as ZBRK1. Experimental evidence at protein level: Swiss-Prot protein existence level 1. Transcriptional repressor. Binds to a specific sequence, 5'- GGGxxxCAGxxxTTT-3', within GADD45 intron 3. From Homo sapiens (Human).
   2030..2129    -  protein_bind   attL2: mutant version of attL; recombination site for the Gateway® LR reaction LR Clonase™
   2147..2165    -  promoter       T7 promoter: promoter for bacteriophage T7 RNA polymerase
   2355..2378    +  promoter       Pc promoter (fragment): intI1 (promoter lies within the coding sequence); class 1 integron promoter
   2554..2610    +  CDS            GmR (fragment): gentamycin acetyltransferase; aacC1; confers resistance to gentamycin
   2617..3408    +  CDS            SmR: aminoglycoside adenylyltransferase (Murphy, 1985); aadA; confers resistance to spectinomycin and streptomycin
   3501..4089    +  rep_origin     ori: high-copy-number ColE1/pMB1/pBR322/pUC origin of replication
   4272..4364    +  CDS            lacI (fragment): lac repressor; lacI; The lac repressor binds to the lac operator to inhibit transcription in E. coli. This inhibition can be relieved by adding lactose or isopropyl-β-D-thiogalactopyranoside (IPTG).
