[The description below was written by a language model from this plasmid's Addgene catalogue record and pLannotate feature annotations shown in this document.]
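Description:
pDONR223-ZNF350 is a Gateway entry-type clone built on the Invitrogen pDONR223 donor backbone, carrying the open reading frame of the human transcription factor ZNF350 (also known as ZBRK1 or ZFQR). It is a bacterial propagation plasmid only. It replicates in E. coli from a high-copy ColE1/pUC-type origin and is selected with spectinomycin through the aadA aminoglycoside adenylyltransferase gene (SmR). That gene sits downstream of a fragment of a class 1 integron Pc promoter and a remnant of a gentamicin acetyltransferase gene. The sequenced record is about 4.4 kb, consistent with a roughly 3 kb backbone plus a 1.6 kb insert.

The ZNF350 coding sequence is flanked by two attL recombination sites, annotated by the software as attL3 and attL2, in opposite orientations. These sites let LR Clonase transfer the ORF directionally into any compatible Gateway destination vector. ZNF350 is annotated as a transcriptional repressor that binds a specific sequence in intron 3 of GADD45. The last nucleotide of its stop codon has been removed, so the ORF reads through the downstream att site and can be fused to C-terminal tags supplied by the destination vector. No promoter suited to expressing the insert in eukaryotic cells is present. The rrnB T1 and T2 terminators upstream of the cassette insulate it from read-through transcription, and a T7 promoter lies beyond the downstream att site, oriented toward the insert. Short lacZα and lacI fragments are backbone remnants.

The plasmid belongs to the ORFeome-derived subset of the Human TFome Collection, a library of human transcription factors assembled for cell fate engineering. It serves as a source clone for shuttling ZNF350 into expression vectors.
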