Addgene plasmid #88526: pDONR223-ZNF350
Purpose: Donor Vector containing ZNF350 transcription factor, part of the Human TFome Collection
Depositing lab: Marc Vidal. Depositing organization: Dana-Farber Cancer Institute. Publication: A comprehensive library of human transcription factors for cell fate engineering. Ng AHM, Khoshakhlagh P, Rojo Arias JE, Pasquini G, Wang K, Swiersy A, Shipman SL, Appleton E, Kiaee K, Kohman RE, Vernet A, Dysart M, Leeper K, Saylor W, Huang JY, Graveline A, Taipale J, Hill DE, Vidal M, Melero-Martin JM, Busskamp V, Church GM. Nat Biotechnol. 2021 Apr;39(4):510-519. doi: 10.1038/s41587-020-0742-6. Epub 2020 Nov 30. PubMed 33257861.
Backbone
  Vector backbone: pDONR223
  Backbone manufacturer: Invitrogen
  Backbone size w/o insert (bp): 3000
  Vector type: Gateway Donor Vector
Growth in bacteria
  Bacterial resistance: Spectinomycin, 50 μg/mL
  Growth temperature: 37°C
  Growth strain: DH5alpha
  Copy number: High Copy
Gene/Insert
  Gene/Insert name: ZNF350
  Species: H. sapiens (human)
  Insert size (bp): 1599
  Mutation: Last nucleotide of stop codon removed to allow for Gateway C-terminal fusions
  Entrez Gene: ZNF350 (a.k.a. ZBRK1, ZFQR)
  Cloning method: Gateway Cloning
  Sequencing primers: 5′ M13F(-21); 3′ M13R
Terms and licenses: Academic/Nonprofit Terms; Industry Terms: Not Available to Industry
Depositor comments: Represents the ORFeome subset of the TFome
How to cite: pDONR223-ZNF350 was a gift from Marc Vidal (Addgene plasmid # 88526 ; http://n2t.net/addgene:88526 ; RRID:Addgene_88526)
